Addgene plasmid #118936: pET-SOMA-T679A
Purpose: Used to express the T679A mutant form of the SOMA FRET sensor in E. coli.
Depositing lab: Patrick Krysan. Depositing organization: University of Wisconsin, Madison. Publication: A Forster resonance energy transfer sensor for live-cell imaging of mitogen-activated protein kinase activity in Arabidopsis. Zaman N, Seitz K, Kabir M, George-Schreder LS, Shepstone I, Liu Y, Zhang S, Krysan PJ. Plant J. 2018 Nov 16. doi: 10.1111/tpj.14164. PubMed 30444549.
Backbone
  Vector backbone: pET-32(a)+
  Vector type: Bacterial Expression
Growth in bacteria
  Bacterial resistance: Ampicillin, 100 μg/mL
  Growth temperature: 37°C
  Growth strain: DH5alpha
  Copy number: Unknown
Gene/Insert
  Gene/Insert name: SOMA FRET sensor for measuring MAPK activity in Arabidopsis thaliana with T679A Mutation (alt name: SOMA FRET Sensor T679A)
  Species: A. thaliana (mustard weed), Synthetic
Terms and licenses: Academic/Nonprofit Terms; Industry Terms: Not Available to Industry
Depositor comments: The Eevee Linker present in this plasmid was invented by Prof. Michiyuki Matsuda at Kyoto University. The Eevee Linker has been patented by Kyoto University. The plasmid backbone used to produce the SOMA sensor was a kind gift of Michiyuki Matsuda and Kazuhiro Aoki. Please note there are some sequence discrepancies between the Addgene quality control sequence and the author-supplied Genbank sequence. The authors have noted that the discrepancies do NOT affect plasmid function.
How to cite: pET-SOMA-T679A was a gift from Patrick Krysan (Addgene plasmid # 118936 ; http://n2t.net/addgene:118936 ; RRID:Addgene_118936)
