[The description below was written by a language model from this plasmid's Addgene catalogue record and pLannotate feature annotations shown in this document.]
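Description:
pET-SOMA-T679A is a bacterial expression plasmid built on the pET-32(a)+ backbone for producing a mutant form of the SOMA FRET sensor in E. coli. SOMA is a biosensor designed to report mitogen-activated protein kinase (MAPK) activity in Arabidopsis thaliana. The plasmid carries a ColE1/pMB1-type origin together with the bom region and rop gene, an f1 phage origin, and a β-lactamase gene for ampicillin selection. Expression is driven by a T7 promoter placed next to a lac operator, with the T7 gene 10 ribosome binding site upstream and a T7 terminator downstream. A plasmid-borne lacI gene supplies the repressor, so transcription requires a host providing T7 RNA polymerase and is inducible with IPTG.

The annotated open reading frame begins with the backbone's thioredoxin (TrxA) solubility partner and an S-tag. These are followed by the yellow fluorescent protein YPet, a fragment matching yeast Rad53, an unannotated stretch, a fragment of Arabidopsis MKP1, the cyan fluorescent protein Turquoise-GL and a His tag. The depositor notes that the sensor contains the patented Eevee linker, which plausibly corresponds to the unannotated gap, although the feature table does not label it. In sensors of this design, a phosphorylated substrate segment is bound by a phospho-binding domain, changing FRET between the two fluorophores. The Rad53 and MKP1 fragments are likely to fill these roles, but the record does not assign them. The record also does not explain the purpose of the T679A substitution; replacing a threonine with alanine would be consistent with a non-phosphorylatable control. The depositor reports minor discrepancies between the sequencing result and the author-supplied sequence, and states that they do not affect function.
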