Features (pLannotate 1.2.2; 25 found; start..end, strand, type, name):
     11..439     +  rep_origin     f1 ori (sequence partly withheld): f1 bacteriophage origin of replication; arrow indicates direction of (+) strand synthesis
    492..596     +  promoter       AmpR promoter: bla
    597..1457    +  CDS            AmpR: β-lactamase; bla; confers resistance to ampicillin, carbenicillin, and related antibiotics
   1628..2216    +  rep_origin     ori: high-copy-number ColE1/pMB1/pBR322/pUC origin of replication
   2402..2541    -  misc_feature   bom: basis of mobility region from pBR322
   2643..2834    -  CDS            rop: Rop protein, which maintains plasmids at low copy number; rop
   2875..2985    +  CDS            mbeC (fragment): MBEC_ECOLX - Experimental evidence at protein level: Swiss-Prot protein existence level 1. Required for efficient mobilization of ColE1 plasmid and is thus essential to promote the specific transfer of the plasmid during conjugation. Probably functions by inducing DNA bending, helping the MbeA relaxase to melt the DNA around the nic site and cleave the phosphodiester bond. Binds specifically double-stranded DNA (dsDNA) containing the ColE1 oriT but does not recognize the inverted repeat (IR). From Escherichia coli.
   3086..3235    +  CDS            YPB1_ECOLX (fragment): Protein predicted: Swiss-Prot protein existence level 4. From Escherichia coli.
   3307..3598    -  CDS            TcR (fragment): tetracycline efflux protein; tet; confers resistance to tetracycline
   3613..3634    -  protein_bind   CAP binding site: CAP binding activates transcription in the presence of cAMP. E. coli catabolite activator protein
   3647..4729    -  CDS            lacI: lac repressor; lacI; The lac repressor binds to the lac operator to inhibit transcription in E. coli. This inhibition can be relieved by adding lactose or isopropyl-β-D-thiogalactopyranoside (IPTG).
   4730..4807    -  promoter       lacI promoter: lacI
   4815..5094    -  CDS            TcR (fragment): tetracycline efflux protein; tet; confers resistance to tetracycline
   5120..5138    +  promoter       T7 promoter: promoter for bacteriophage T7 RNA polymerase
   5139..5163    +  protein_bind   lac operator: The lac repressor binds to the lac operator to inhibit transcription in E. coli. This inhibition can be relieved by adding lactose or isopropyl-β-D-thiogalactopyranoside (IPTG). lac repressor encoded by lacI
   5178..5200    +  RBS            RBS: efficient ribosome binding site from bacteriophage T7 gene 10 (Olins and Rangwala, 1989)
   5208..5534    +  CDS            TrxA: E. coli thioredoxin; trxA
   5607..5651    +  CDS            S-Tag: affinity and epitope tag derived from pancreatic ribonuclease A
   5664..6377    +  CDS            YPet: YPet is a basic (constitutively fluorescent) yellow fluorescent protein published in 2005, derived from Aequorea victoria. It has moderate acid sensitivity.
   6354..6806    +  CDS            RAD53 (fragment): RAD53_YEAST - Also known as MEC2, SAD1, SPK1. Experimental evidence at protein level: Swiss-Prot protein existence level 1. Controls S-phase checkpoint as well as G1 and G2 DNA damage checkpoints. Phosphorylates proteins on serine, threonine, and tyrosine. Prevents entry into anaphase and mitotic exit after DNA damage via regulation of the Polo kinase CDC5. Seems to be involved in the phosphorylation of RPH1. From Saccharomyces cerevisiae (strain ATCC 204508 / S288c) (Baker's yeast).
   7551..7790    +  CDS            MKP1 (fragment): MKP1_ARATH - Experimental evidence at protein level: Swiss-Prot protein existence level 1. Protein-tyrosine-phosphatase that acts as a negative regulator of MPK6 and MPK3 signaling by dephosphorylating and repressing MPK6 and MPK3. Modulates defense response by repressing salicylic acid (SA) production, camalexin biosynthesis and SNC1- mediated responses. Acts as a negative regulator of MPK6-mediated pathogen-associated molecular pattern (PAMP) responses, including MPK6 and MPK3 activation, accumulation of extracellular reactive oxygen species and inhibition of seedling growth. Involved in UV-
   7800..8510    +  CDS            Turquoise-GL: Turquoise-GL is a basic (constitutively fluorescent) cyan fluorescent protein published in 2010, derived from Aequorea victoria.
   8524..8541    +  CDS            9xHis (fragment): 9xHis affinity tag
   8551..8600    +  CDS            SET1 (fragment): solubility-enhancement tag derived from T7 phage gene 10B
   8608..8655    +  terminator     T7 terminator: transcription terminator for bacteriophage T7 RNA polymerase
>Addgene plasmid #118936 | pET-SOMA-T679A | addgene full sequence | sequence record 232106 | Addgene NGS Result
GGCGAATGGG
[124 nt withheld, positions 11-134]
C
[91 nt withheld, positions 136-226]
A
[49 nt withheld, positions 228-276]
CCTTTGACGTTGGAGTCCACGTTCTTT
[37 nt withheld, positions 304-340]
ACCCTATCTCGGTCTATTCTTTTGATTTATAAGGGATTTTGCCGATTTCGGCCTATTGGTTAAAAAATGA
GCTGATTTAACAAAAATTTAACGCGAATTTTAACAAAATATTAACGCTTACAATTTAGGTGGCACTTTTC
GGGGAAATGTGCGCGGAACCCCTATTTGTTTATTTTTCTAAATACATTCAAATATGTATCCGCTCATGAG
ACAATAACCCTGATAAATGCTTCAATAATATTGAAAAAGGAAGAGTATGAGTATTCAACATTTCCGTGTC
GCCCTTATTCCCTTTTTTGCGGCATTTTGCCTTCCTGTTTTTGCTCACCCAGAAACGCTGGTGAAAGTAA
AAGATGCTGAAGATCAGTTGGGTGCACGAGTGGGTTACATCGAACTGGATCTCAACAGCGGTAAGATCCT
TGAGAGTTTTCGCCCCGAAGAACGTTTTCCAATGATGAGCACTTTTAAAGTTCTGCTATGTGGCGCGGTA
TTATCCCGTATTGACGCCGGGCAAGAGCAACTCGGTCGCCGCATACACTATTCTCAGAATGACTTGGTTG
AGTACTCACCAGTCACAGAAAAGCATCTTACGGATGGCATGACAGTAAGAGAATTATGCAGTGCTGCCAT
AACCATGAGTGATAACACTGCGGCCAACTTACTTCTGACAACGATCGGAGGACCGAAGGAGCTAACCGCT
TTTTTGCACAACATGGGGGATCATGTAACTCGCCTTGATCGTTGGGAACCGGAGCTGAATGAAGCCATAC
CAAACGACGAGCGTGACACCACGATGCCTGCAGCAATGGCAACAACGTTGCGCAAACTATTAACTGGCGA
ACTACTTACTCTAGCTTCCCGGCAACAATTAATAGACTGGATGGAGGCGGATAAAGTTGCAGGACCACTT
CTGCGCTCGGCCCTTCCGGCTGGCTGGTTTATTGCTGATAAATCTGGAGCCGGTGAGCGTGGGTCTCGCG
GTATCATTGCAGCACTGGGGCCAGATGGTAAGCCCTCCCGTATCGTAGTTATCTACACGACGGGGAGTCA
GGCAACTATGGATGAACGAAATAGACAGATCGCTGAGATAGGTGCCTCACTGATTAAGCATTGGTAACTG
TCAGACCAAGTTTACTCATATATACTTTAGATTGATTTAAAACTTCATTTTTAATTTAAAAGGATCTAGG
TGAAGATCCTTTTTGATAATCTCATGACCAAAATCCCTTAACGTGAGTTTTCGTTCCACTGAGCGTCAGA
CCCCGTAGAAAAGATCAAAGGATCTTCTTGAGATCCTTTTTTTCTGCGCGTAATCTGCTGCTTGCAAACA
AAAAAACCACCGCTACCAGCGGTGGTTTGTTTGCCGGATCAAGAGCTACCAACTCTTTTTCCGAAGGTAA
CTGGCTTCAGCAGAGCGCAGATACCAAATACTGTCCTTCTAGTGTAGCCGTAGTTAGGCCACCACTTCAA
GAACTCTGTAGCACCGCCTACATACCTCGCTCTGCTAATCCTGTTACCAGTGGCTGCTGCCAGTGGCGAT
AAGTCGTGTCTTACCGGGTTGGACTCAAGACGATAGTTACCGGATAAGGCGCAGCGGTCGGGCTGAACGG
GGGGTTCGTGCACACAGCCCAGCTTGGAGCGAACGACCTACACCGAACTGAGATACCTACAGCGTGAGCT
ATGAGAAAGCGCCACGCTTCCCGAAGGGAGAAAGGCGGACAGGTATCCGGTAAGCGGCAGGGTCGGAACA
GGAGAGCGCACGAGGGAGCTTCCAGGGGGAAACGCCTGGTATCTTTATAGTCCTGTCGGGTTTCGCCACC
TCTGACTTGAGCGTCGATTTTTGTGATGCTCGTCAGGGGGGCGGAGCCTATGGAAAAACGCCAGCAACGC
GGCCTTTTTACGGTTCCTGGCCTTTTGCTGGCCTTTTGCTCACATGTTCTTTCCTGCGTTATCCCCTGAT
TCTGTGGATAACCGTATTACCGCCTTTGAGTGAGCTGATACCGCTCGCCGCAGCCGAACGACCGAGCGCA
GCGAGTCAGTGAGCGAGGAAGCGGAAGAGCGCCTGATGCGGTATTTTCTCCTTACGCATCTGTGCGGTAT
TTCACACCGCAATGGTGCACTCTCAGTACAATCTGCTCTGATGCCGCATAGTTAAGCCAGTATACACTCC
GCTATCGCTACGTGACTGGGTCATGGCTGCGCCCCGACACCCGCCAACACCCGCTGACGCGCCCTGACGG
GCTTGTCTGCTCCCGGCATCCGCTTACAGACAAGCTGTGACCGTCTCCGGGAGCTGCATGTGTCAGAGGT
TTTCACCGTCATCACCGAAACGCGCGAGGCAGCTGCGGTAAAGCTCATCAGCGTGGTCGTGAAGCGATTC
ACAGATGTCTGCCTGTTCATCCGCGTCCAGCTCGTTGAGTTTCTCCAGAAGCGTTAATGTCTGGCTTCTG
ATAAAGCGGGCCATGTTAAGGGCGGTTTTTTCCTGTTTGGTCACTGATGCCTCCGTGTAAGGGGGATTTC
TGTTCATGGGGGTAATGATACCGATGAAACGAGAGAGGATGCTCACGATACGGGTTACTGATGATGAACA
TGCCCGGTTACTGGAACGTTGTGAGGGTAAACAACTGGCGGTATGGATGCGGCGGGACCAGAGAAAAATC
ACTCAGGGTCAATGCCAGCGCTTCGTTAATACAGATGTAGGTGTTCCACAGGGTAGCCAGCAGCATCCTG
CGATGCAGATCCGGCCGGAACATAATGGTGCAGGGCGCTGACTTCCGCGTTTCCAGACTTTACGAAACAC
GGAAACCGAAGACCATTCATGTTGTTGCTCAGGTCGCAGACGTTTTGCAGCAGCAGTCGCTTCACGTTCG
CTCGCGTATCGGTGATTCATTCTGCTAACCAGTAAGGCAACCCCGCCAGCCTAGCCGGGTCCTCAACGAC
AGGAGCACGATCATGCGCACCCGTGGGGCCGCCATGCCGGCGATAATGGCCTGCTTCTCGCCGAAACGTT
TGGTGGCGGGACCAGTGACGAAGGCTTGAGCGAGGGCGTGCAAGATTCCGAATACCGCAAGCGACAGGCC
GATCATCGTCGCGCTCCAGCGAAAGCGGTCCTCGCCGAAAATGACCCAGAGCGCTGCCGGCACCTGTCCT
ACGAGTTGCATGATAAAGAAGACAGTCATAAGTGCGGCGACGATAGTCATGCCCCGCGCCCACCGGAAGG
AGCTGACTGGGTTGAAGGCTCTCAAGGGCATCGGTCGAGATCCCGGTGCCTAATGAGTGAGCTAACTTAC
ATTAATTGCGTTGCGCTCACTGCCCGCTTTCCAGTCGGGAAACCTGTCGTGCCAGCTGCATTAATGAATC
GGCCAACGCGCGGGGAGAGGCGGTTTGCGTATTGGGCGCCAGGGTGGTTTTTCTTTTCACCAGTGAGACG
GGCAACAGCTGATTGCCCTTCACCGCCTGGCCCTGAGAGAGTTGCAGCAAGCGGTCCACGCTGGTTTGCC
CCAGCAGGCGAAAATCCTGTTTGATGGTGGTTAACGGCGGGATATAACATGAGCTGTCTTCGGTATCGTC
GTATCCCACTACCGAGATGTCCGCACCAACGCGCAGCCCGGACTCGGTAATGGCGCGCATTGCGCCCAGC
GCCATCTGATCGTTGGCAACCAGCATCGCAGTGGGAACGATGCCCTCATTCAGCATTTGCATGGTTTGTT
GAAAACCGGACATGGCACTCCAGTCGCCTTCCCGTTCCGCTATCGGCTGAATTTGATTGCGAGTGAGATA
TTTATGCCAGCCAGCCAGACGCAGACGCGCCGAGACAGAACTTAATGGGCCCGCTAACAGCGCGATTTGC
TGGTGACCCAATGCGACCAGATGCTCCACGCCCAGTCGCGTACCGTCTTCATGGGAGAAAATAATACTGT
TGATGGGTGTCTGGTCAGAGACATCAAGAAATAACGCCGGAACATTAGTGCAGGCAGCTTCCACAGCAAT
GGCATCCTGGTCATCCAGCGGATAGTTAATGATCAGCCCACTGACGCGTTGCGCGAGAAGATTGTGCACC
GCCGCTTTACAGGCTTCGACGCCGCTTCGTTCTACCATCGACACCACCACGCTGGCACCCAGTTGATCGG
CGCGAGATTTAATCGCCGCGACAATTTGCGACGGCGCGTGCAGGGCCAGACTGGAGGTGGCAACGCCAAT
CAGCAACGACTGTTTGCCCGCCAGTTGTTGTGCCACGCGGTTGGGAATGTAATTCAGCTCCGCCATCGCC
GCTTCCACTTTTTCCCGCGTTTTCGCAGAAACGTGGCTGGCCTGGTTCACCACGCGGGAAACGGTCTGAT
AAGAGACACCGGCATACTCTGCGACATCGTATAACGTTACTGGTTTCACATTCACCACCCTGAATTGACT
CTCTTCCGGGCGCTATCATGCCATACCGCGAAAGGTTTTGCGCCATTCGATGGTGTCCGGGATCTCGACG
CTCTCCCTTATGCGACTCCTGCATTAGGAAGCAGCCCAGTAGTAGGTTGAGGCCGTTGAGCACCGCCGCC
GCAAGGAATGGTGCATGCAAGGAGATGGCGCCCAACAGTCCCCCGGCCACGGGGCCTGCCACCATACCCA
CGCCGAAACAAGCGCTCATGAGCCCGAAGTGGCGAGCCCGATCTTCCCCATCGGTGATGTCGGCGATATA
GGCGCCAGCAACCGCACCTGTGGCGCCGGTGATGCCGGCCACGATGCGTCCGGCGTAGAGGATCGAGATC
GATCTCGATCCCGCGAAATTAATACGACTCACTATAGGGGAATTGTGAGCGGATAACAATTCCCCTCTAG
TAATAATTTTGTTTAACTTTAAGAAGGAGATATACATATGAGCGATAAAATTATTCACCTGACTGACGAC
AGTTTTGACACGGATGTACTCAAAGCGGACGGGGCGATCCTCGTCGATTTCTGGGCAGAGTGGTGCGGTC
CGTGCAAAATGATCGCCCCGATTCTGGATGAAATCGCTGACGAATATCAGGGCAAACTGACCGTTGCAAA
ACTGAACATCGATCAAAACCCTGGCACTGCGCCGAAATATGGCATCCGTGGTATCCCGACTCTGCTGCTG
TTCAAAAACGGTGAAGTGGCGGCAACCAAAGTGGGTGCACTGTCTAAAGGTCAGTTGAAAGAGTTCCTCG
ACGCTAACCTGGCCGGTTCTGGTTCTGGCCATATGCACCATCATCATCATCATTCTTCTGGTCTGGTGCC
ACGCGGTTCTGGTATGAAAGAAACCGCTGCTGCTAAATTCGAACGCCAGCACATGGACAGCCCAGAATTC
GGCATGGTGAGCAAGGGCGAGGAGCTGTTCACCGGGGTGGTGCCCATCCTGGTCGAGCTGGACGGCGACG
TAAACGGCCACAAGTTCAGCGTGTCCGGCGAGGGCGAGGGCGATGCCACCTACGGCAAGCTGACCCTGAA
GCTTCTATGCACCACCGGCAAGCTGCCCGTGCCCTGGCCCACCCTCGTGACCACCCTGGGCTACGGCCTG
CAGTGCTTCGCCCGCTACCCCGACCACATGAAGCAGCACGACTTCTTCAAGTCCGCCATGCCCGAAGGCT
ACGTCCAGGAGCGCACCATCTTCTTCAAGGACGACGGCAACTACAAGACCCGCGCCGAGGTGAAGTTCGA
GGGCGACACCCTGGTGAACCGCATCGAGCTGAAGGGCATCGACTTCAAGGAGGACGGCAACATCCTGGGG
CACAAGCTGGAGTACAACTACAACAGCCACAACGTCTATATCACCGCCGACAAGCAGAAGAACGGCATCA
AGGCCAACTTCAAGATCCGCCACAACATCGAGGACGGCGGCGTGCAGCTCGCCGACCACTACCAGCAGAA
CACCCCCATCGGCGACGGCCCCGTGCTGCTGCCCGACAACCACTACCTGAGCTACCAGTCCGCCCTGTTC
AAAGACCCCAACGAGAAGCGCGATCACATGGTCCTGCTGGAGTTCCTGACCGCCGCCGGGATCACTGAGG
GCATGAACGAGCTGTACCTCGAGAAGTTTTCTCAAGAACAGATCGGCGAAAACATTGTGTGCAGGGTCAT
TTGTACCACGGGTCAAATTCCCATCCGAGATTTGTCAGCTGATATTTCACAAGTGCTTAAGGAAAAACGA
TCCATAAAGAAAGTTTGGACATTTGGTAGAAACCCAGCCTGTGACTATCATTTAGGAAACATTTCAAGAC
TGTCAAATAAGCATTTCCAAATACTACTAGGAGAAGACGGTAACCTTTTATTGAATGACATTTCCACTAA
TGGGACCTGGTTAAATGGGCAAAAAGTCGAGAAGAACAGCAATCAGTTACTGTCCCAAGGTGATGAAATA
ACCGTTGGTGTAGGCGTGGAATCAGATATTTTATCTCTGGTCATTTTCATAAACGACAAATTTAAGCAGT
GCCTGGAGCAGAACAAAGTTGATCGCGGTACCAGTGCTGGTGGTAGTGCTGGTGGTAGTGCTGGTGGTAG
TGCTGGTGGTAGTGCTGGTGGTTCCGGCAGTGCTGGTGGTAGTGCTGGTGGTAGTACCAGTGCTGGTGGT
AGTGCTGGTGGTAGTGCTGGTGGTAGTGCTGGTGGTAGTGCTGGTGGTTCCGGCAGTGCTGGTGGTAGTG
CTGGTGGTAGTACCAGTGCTGGTGGTAGTGCTGGTGGTAGTGCTGGTGGTAGTGCTGGTGGTAGTGCTGG
TGGTTCCGGCAGTGCTGGTGGTAGTGCTGGTGGTAGTACCAGTGCTGGTGGTAGTGCTGGTGGTAGTGCT
GGTGGTAGTGCTGGTGGTAGTGCTGGTGGTTGYGGCAGTGCTGGTGGTAGTGCTGGTGGTAGTRCCAGTG
CTGGTGGTAGTGCTGGTGGTAGTGCTGGTGGTAGTGCTGGTGGTAGTGCTGGTGGTTCCGGCAGTGCTGG
TGGTAGTGCTGGTGGTAGTRCCAGTGCTGGTGGTAGTGCTGGTGGTAGTGCTGGTGGTAGTGCTGGTGGT
AGTGCTGGTGGTTCCGGCAGTGCTGGTGGTAGTGCTGGTGGTAGTACCAGTGCTGGTGGTAGTGCTGGTG
GTAGTGCTGGTGGTAGTGCTGGTGGTAGTGCTGGTGGTTCCGGCAGTGCTGGTGGTAGTGCTGGTGGTAG
TACCAGTGCTGGTGGTAGTGCTGGTGGTAGTGCTGGTGGTAGTGCTGGTGGTAGTGCTGGTGGTTCCGGA
CCTGGTTCTAAGAAAATGTTTTGGCGGTCTGCCTCTTGGTCTGCTTCACGGACTGCATCACAAGTTCCTG
AGGGTGATGAGCAAAGCCTGAACATTCCGTGTGCTATTAGTTCTGGGCCGAGTCGAAGATGTCCAGCTGC
TCCTTTGGCACCTCGTGATCATCATAACAGCAAGGCTAGAGCTTGTTTGCCACCATTGCAGCCTCTTGCC
ATTTCTAGGAGGAGCTTAGACGAGTGGCCTGGCGGCCGCATGGTGAGCAAGGGCGAGGAGCTGTTCACCG
GGGTGGTGCCCATCCTGGTCGAGCTGGACGGCGACGTAAACGGCCACAAGTTCAGCGTGTCCGGCGAGGG
CGAGGGCGATGCCACCTACGGCAAGCTGACCCTGAAGTTCATCTGCACCACCGGCAAGCTGCCCGTGCCC
TGGCCCACCCTCGTGACCACCCTGTCCTGGGGCGTGCAGTGCTTCGCCCGCTACCCCGACCACATGAAGC
AGCACGACTTCTTCAAGTCCGCCATGCCCGAAGGCTACGTCCAGGAGCGCACCATCTTCTTCAAGGACGA
CGGCAACTACAAGACCCGCGCCGAGGTGAAGTTCGAGGGCGACACCCTGGTGAACCGCATCGAGCTGAAG
GGCATCGACTTCAAGGAGGACGGCAACATCCTGGGGCACAAGCTGGAGTACAACTACATCAGCGGGAACG
TCTATATCACCGCCGACAAGCAGAAGAACGGCATCAAGGCCAACTTCAAGATCCGCCACAACATCGAGGA
CGGCGGCGTGCAGCTCGCCGACCACTACCAGCAGAACACCCCCATCGGCGACGGCCCCGTGCTGCTGCCC
GACAACCACTACCTGAGCACCCAGTCCGCCTTAAGCAAAGACCCCAACGAGAAGCGCGATCACATGGTCC
TGCTGGAGTTCTTGACCGCCGCCGGGATCACTCTCGGCATGGACGAGCTGTCTAGACGTCGAGCACCACC
ACCACCACCACTGAGATCCGGCTGCTAACAAAGCCCGAAAGGAAGCTGAGTTGGCTGCTGCCACCGCTGA
GCAATAACTAGCATAACCCCTTGGGGCCTCTAAACGGGTCTTGAGGGGTTTTTTGCTGAAAGGAGGAACT
ATATCCGGCCGGAT
